>Addgene plasmid #15643 | P3-IRES-tauGFP LNL TV | addgene partial sequence | sequence record 22097 | 15643 with M13F
GTACCGGGGCCCCCCCTCGAGGTCGACACACAGAGTGAGAGTACACTTTATATGTTATCACATATGTCAA
TACATCGTTTTATTGAAGAAAATAAGTAAAACAACTTCGTGATTAGAACAAAATATTCCTTTGGCTTCCT
TTTAAATAAAGATTTACTTGCTATCTGTCTGTCTGTCTATCTATCTATCTATCTATCTATCTATCTATCT
ATCTATCTATCTATTTGTGTTTTACTTGAGTGTATGTATATGCATTATGTCCATTCAGTGTCCTCAGAGA
TCCCCTGGACTGGAGTTGCAGGCAGCTGTGAGACAGCCTGTGGGAGCTTGCCACCAAACCCAGGTCCTCT
GCAAGAGCACCAGGTGCTGCTCTAAACCACTGATCCATCTCTCCCACTCTTCTACTTTGGTTTCTAACCT
TGACTGTACATAGTTTTAATTTTATGTACTTCCATTATGGGTGTGTAAATTATGGTCCACGTCCTTCATG
AATAAGAACATTGATGATGAGTCTGAGTTTCCAGAGTGTTGGCCATAGAAGAGTACCTACTAAGTAATGA
CTTATTTGTAATAGTACTCTATTAAGTATATCTATTAATTATAGTGTGACTTTGGAAAACAACACCATGA
AACATGCATTCTCTGCCAGTCATATATCTAGAGACTAATAATAATTAGTCTCTCTTTTCTTATGTAGGCA
TTTACTATTTCTCCAAGTTATAAACACAAAGTAAAATGCAAGGAACAAAATCTCACCAAGTTTTCAAA
