>Addgene plasmid #15643 | P3-IRES-tauGFP LNL TV | addgene partial sequence | sequence record 22098 | 15643 with M13R
TTAACCCTCACTAAAGGGACAAAAGCTGGAGCTCCACCGCGGTGGCGGCCGCTCTAGAACTAGTGGATCC
CCCGGGCTGCAGGAATTCGATTAAAATAATGGTTTTGAAACTTTTTTAGATTTATTTATTATATATAGTG
TTCAACCTACACATGGGCCTGCAGGACAGAAGAGGGCACCAGATCTCATTATACATGGTTATGAGCCACC
ATGTGGTTTCTGGGAAATGTAGTCAGGACATCTAGAAGAACAGCCAGTGCTCTTAAATTCTGAGCCATCT
CTCCAGCCTTAAAATTAGTTTTTTTATTCACAAATGAATAATCTTTTTATTTTTGTCATCTCTACCAATT
ATTTTATACCTGGCAGTTTAAAATTACTTAGCTCTGTCTTTTGGTAGACTCTAGACTTCAATGATCACTC
ACATATCATCAGACAAGTTACTCTAAAGGAACTGAATAAATATTGAAATTTCATTTCATTTAGAACCAAC
CTACCTCCCCCTTCAGGTAGTTGATGAACTATTGATGAATATTTGGCTTTGAAACTTCATGCTTATGTTT
CTAAGAAGTGTAAAAAAATTAAGGAATTTGTTATTTGGGAAGTTGCTTGTTTTGTGGGGTACTTGAAGGT
TGCAAAGTTTAAATTATTTGAAGCCTATTATACATATTAATTTTCCACTTCCTTATATTAAATTATTTTC
