[The description below was written by a language model from this plasmid's Addgene catalogue record.]
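Description:
P3-IRES-tauGFP LNL TV is a gene-targeting vector built in a pBS (pBluescript-type) backbone of about 3 kb, carrying an insert of roughly 11.6 kb of mouse-derived sequence. It is maintained in E. coli as a high-copy plasmid under ampicillin selection. The insert was assembled by restriction enzyme cloning and can be read from the flanking M13 forward and reverse primer sites of the backbone.

No feature table accompanies the record, so the internal layout can only be inferred from the construct's name and its associated publication on axonal sorting into glomeruli in the mouse olfactory system. "TV" denotes a targeting vector, and "P3" most likely refers to the P3 odorant receptor locus, with mouse genomic sequence providing the homology arms for recombination in embryonic stem cells. "IRES-tauGFP" indicates an internal ribosome entry site followed by a tau-GFP fusion. In this type of design the reporter is co-translated from the same transcript as the targeted gene, and the microtubule-binding tau moiety carries fluorescence along axons, so that the projections of expressing neurons can be traced to their targets. "LNL" conventionally stands for a loxP-neo-loxP cassette, a neomycin resistance marker for selecting targeted cells that Cre recombinase can later excise. However, the record does not explicitly state these elements, the promoter driving the selection marker, or the arm lengths.

According to the depositor's comments, a mouse strain was derived from this plasmid and is available from a public mouse repository, which confirms its use for generating a knock-in reporter line. Distribution is limited to academic and nonprofit users.
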