Addgene plasmid #15643: P3-IRES-tauGFP LNL TV
Depositing lab: Peter Mombaerts. Depositing organization: Rockefeller University. Publication: A contextual model for axonal sorting into glomeruli in the mouse olfactory system. Feinstein P, Mombaerts P. Cell. 2004 Jun 11. 117(6):817-31. 10.1016/j.cell.2004.05.011 PubMed 15186781.
Backbone
  Vector backbone: pBS
  Backbone size w/o insert (bp): 3000
  Vector type: high copy number
Growth in bacteria
  Bacterial resistance: Ampicillin, 100 μg/mL
  Growth temperature: 37°C
  Growth strain: DH5alpha
  Copy number: High Copy
Gene/Insert
  Gene/Insert name: P3-IRES-tauGFP LNL TV
  Species: M. musculus (mouse)
  Insert size (bp): 11600
  Cloning method: Restriction Enzyme
  Sequencing primers: 5′ M13; 3′ reverse
Terms and licenses: Academic/Nonprofit Terms; Industry Terms: Not Available to Industry
Depositor comments: The mouse strain that was derived from this plasmid is available from The Jackson Laboratory: http://jaxmice.jax.org/strain/006684.html
How to cite: P3-IRES-tauGFP LNL TV was a gift from Peter Mombaerts (Addgene plasmid # 15643 ; http://n2t.net/addgene:15643 ; RRID:Addgene_15643)
